>Addgene plasmid #59246 | pLV-Enh eGFP Reporter-muKC2-X22 | depositor partial sequence | sequence record 93531 | pLV-Enh eGFP Reporter-muKC2-X22 sequence 1085 bps
NNNNNNNNNNNNNNNNNTNATTTTGACTGATAGTGACCTGTTCGTTGCAACAAATTGATGAGCAATGCTT
TTTTATAATGCCAACTTTGTACAAAAAAGCAGGCTTTCCTCTCCTGCTCTGTTATTTCTCTGCTCAGGTC
TACAAGTTTGAAGCTGTCAGGGAACAATCGGCTCCTTTGCTGGCCAGTGCCTTGACCACCCATCTTACGT
CAGCGCTGTCCCAGGAACACAGGCTGATTTGGGGAGGGTATAGCCTCACCCTGCATGACATACAGAGCAG
GAGGCTGGGCAGGGCTCTGCCCAGGGGTTGGGACTTCCCAAACAAGCATTCCAAAGAGTTGGAGCCGCTA
GAGGAGGAAGACTATTGGTCTGCTGCCCTTCCCATGCTCCCCCCTTCTCTATCTCCCCTCCAGCTCCTCT
GGAAGGGGCAAGAGCTGCTGTGCCTTGAGTACTGCTTGTATGGAATAACACTGGCTGGGGCTGCCTGAAA
GTCGGAGTTGCTCCAGGCTCATCAGCACTGCACACAGAGGACTGAGCCAAACACATGACACATGCATTTA
ATAGGCACATTCCAGGTGGAAACAGAGGAGCTTTGACTCTAGCTGGTAGTTTATAAGCAGCCAGAGAAGG
ACAAGGCAGCCTGGCATTGAGGATGGCCTGGGAGACACGGACTCCTCCATTGCTGCACCTGGAGGAAAGG
GGCAGGTGGTACTGAAGGGGCATTTGTAGATGTCTGGGGGGTGTTTGCAGATGCCATGCCCTGGCAGATC
CATTTATTGTGAACTTTGGAGGGACATGAGCTTTGGGTCTGTGTGTCTAGCACAAAGAAGTACCAGGAGC
AGCCTAGGGCTGTCAGGAGGCTGCCATAGGCCAGGGAATGGGTTTAGCCAGGATACCAGGATCCCTGGCT
GCTGGGAAGGGTGCTATTGTGAAGAGGATATGAGAGATGGGCCCCAGGCATCCANTTATAAGTGTAAAGA
GGCATCGGAGCAGTGGCANGGNNACTGCCTGCTGGNNNNCTCAGNGCTTGTAACTCTTTCTGGATGATGT
GCTGGNNANNNAACTTGATGCTGGGANNCNNCTNN
