>Addgene plasmid #59246 | pLV-Enh eGFP Reporter-muKC2-X22 | addgene partial sequence | sequence record 95490 | pRRL5primeMCS-F 5'-tgaacggatctcgacggtat-3'
TAGTAGACATAATAGCAACAGACATACAAACTAAAGAATTACAAAAACAAATTACAAAAATTCAAAATTT
TATCGATCACGAGACTAGCCTCGAGAAGCTTGATATCGAATTCCATCACAAGTTTGTACAAAAAAGCAGG
CTTTCCTCTCCTGCTCTGTTATTTCTCTGCTCAGGTCTACAAGTTTGAAGCTGTCAGGGAACAATCGGCT
CCTTTGCTGGCCAGTGCCTTGACCACCCATCTTACGTCAGCGCTGTCCCAGGAACACAGGCTGATTTGGG
GAGGGTATAGCCTCACCCTGCATGACATACAGAGCAGGAGGCTGGGCAGGGCTCTGCCCAGGGGTTGGGA
CTTCCCAAACAAGCATTCCAAAGAGTTGGAGCCGCTAGAGGAGGAAGACTATTGGTCTGCTGCCCTTCCC
ATGCTCCCCCCTTCTCTATCTCCCCTCCAGCTCCTCTGGAAGGGGCAAGAGCTGCTGTGCCTTGAGTACT
GCTTGTATGGAATAACACTGGCTGGGGCTGCCTGAAAGTCGGAGTTGCTCCAGGCTCATCAGCACTGCAC
ACAGAGGACTGAGCCAAACACATGACACATGCATTTAATAGGCACATTCCAGGTGGAAACAGAGGAGCTT
TGACTCTAGCTGGTAGTTTATAAGCAGCCAGAGAAGGACAAGGCAGCCTGGCATTGAGGATGG
