>Addgene plasmid #59246 | pLV-Enh eGFP Reporter-muKC2-X22 | addgene partial sequence | sequence record 95498 | EGFP-N 5'-CGTCGCCGTCCAGCTCGACCAG-3'
TTGCTCACCATGGTGGCGACCGGTGCGCTCCGCGGCGTGGATGCTCCGGGGAAAGTTGCGCTCCGCGGCA
GGGATGCTCCTGGGAAGGTTGCGCTCCGCGGCAGGGATGCTCTGGGGAAGGCTGGTCCTGGCCGAGGATC
GGGAACGCGCCGCTCGCTCTGCTTCTCTTGTCTTCGCTTGTCTCTGGATGGAACCAGATTTGGTTCTGAG
TAGCTGTCAGCGTCTGGTGACCTGCTCGCCGCCCTGCGCCTTTAAGGAGTCTTCACCGGCCCCGCCCACT
CTCCGCTGGGCCAATCAGCGAGCCGGAGGAGGCCTTGGGGCCAGGAATCTTCCAGCAGTTTCGCGTCTGG
TGGAGCTTCCCCGCCTCCCTTGAGTAATCGGAGTTGTGGGTTCCGCCCTTGTCCAGAACTCTCCAGAGGT
TTCTGGGGTTCACTGGAGAGTACGGATTCCTGAGGGGGAGGGTGTGGGGAAGTGCTGGTGCTACTAGTGA
CACTGTTGCTATGGCGACGCATTACTAAGGCCTGTGTGGAATGGACAAGAAAGATCACCTCTAGCTCGGT
GTTGTGTACAGTTTGTTGTGATTTGTGGGGTTTCGCCAACTCGCACAGTTCTGAATATGG
