[The description below was written by a language model from this plasmid's Addgene catalogue record.]
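Description:
pLV-Enh eGFP Reporter-muKC2-X22 is a lentiviral enhancer-reporter plasmid of about 9.4 kb, built to test whether a candidate genomic fragment can drive transcription in a given cell type. Its backbone derives from the Brachyury-eGFP lentiviral vector, in which the original Brachyury promoter was removed and replaced with the mouse Hsp68 minimal promoter taken from an Hsp68-lacZ Gateway reporter. The plasmid is maintained in bacteria at high copy under ampicillin selection and is propagated in a recombination-deficient strain, as is usual for lentiviral vectors whose repeated LTR sequences can be unstable. No feature table accompanies the record, so the exact lentiviral elements, the origin of replication and any mammalian selection marker are not stated.

The insert is a roughly 1.4 kb mouse genomic fragment covering exon 9 and the 3' UTR of Krt75, described as an enhancer found within an exonic region of the keratin type II gene cluster. It was introduced by Gateway recombination. The depositor notes that the final plasmid therefore carries attB sites flanking the insert, rather than the attR sites suggested by the map. The Hsp68 minimal promoter would be expected to give little expression on its own, so eGFP fluorescence reports the activating contribution of the linked enhancer fragment. Lentiviral delivery allows the reporter to be introduced into a range of cell types, so that the activity and cell-type specificity of this keratin-cluster element can be compared by GFP readout.
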