Addgene plasmid #59246: pLV-Enh eGFP Reporter-muKC2-X22
Purpose: Lentiviral GFP reporter for testing enhancer activity in different cell types. Insert is an enhancer identified in the exonic region of the keratin type II cluster.
Depositing lab: Benjamin Yu. Depositing organization: University of California, San Diego (UCSD).
Backbone
  Vector backbone: Brachyury-eGFP
  Backbone size w/o insert (bp): 7967
  Total vector size (bp): 9366
  Modifications to backbone: Original vector is Brachyury-eGFP (Kita-Matsuo et al. 2009) with the Brachyury promoter cloned out and replaced with the minimal Hsp68 promoter from the Hsp68-lacZ-Gateway plasmid (Pennacchio et al. 2006)
  Vector type: Lentiviral
Growth in bacteria
  Bacterial resistance: Ampicillin, 100 μg/mL
  Growth temperature: 37°C
  Growth strain: Stbl3
  Copy number: High Copy
Gene/Insert
  Gene/Insert name: Krt75-ex9 and 3' UTR (alt name: mm9 chr15:101394400-101395799)
  Species: M. musculus (mouse)
  Insert size (bp): 1399
  Promoter: Mu Hsp68 minimal promoter
  Cloning method: Gateway Cloning
  Sequencing primers: 5′ CCTCTCCTGCTCTGTTATTTCTCT; 3′ GCAGACAGGCTCAGACAGAG
Terms and licenses: Academic/Nonprofit Terms; Industry Terms: Not Available to Industry
Depositor comments: Please note that the final plasmid sequence is post-Gateway recombination. The plasmid contains attB sites (not attR sites as the map implies).
How to cite: pLV-Enh eGFP Reporter-muKC2-X22 was a gift from Benjamin Yu (Addgene plasmid # 59246 ; http://n2t.net/addgene:59246 ; RRID:Addgene_59246)
